>Addgene plasmid #63591 | 3xFN-Tel-TAL/pMXs-neo | depositor full sequence | sequence record 108371 | 3xFN-Tel-TAL/pMXs-neo sequence 9068 bps
CCCGAAAAGTGCCACCTGCATAATGAAAGACCCCACCTGTAGGTTTGGCAAGCTAGCTTAAGTAACGCCA
TTTTGCAAGGCATGGAAAAATACATAACTGAGAATAGAAAAGTTCAGATCAAGGTCAGGAACAGATGGAA
CAGCTGAATATGGGCCAAACAGGATATCTGTGGTAAGCAGTTCCTGCCCCGGCTCAGGGCCAAGAACAGA
TGGAACAGCTGAATATGGGCCAAACAGGATATCTGTGGTAAGCAGTTCCTGCCCCGGCTCAGGGCCAAGA
ACAGATGGTCCCCAGATGCGGTCCAGCCCTCAGCAGTTTCTAGAGAACCATCAGATGTTTCCAGGGTGCC
CCAAGGACCTGAAATGACCCTGTGCCTTATTTGAACTAACCAATCAGTTCGCTTCTCGCTTCTGTTCGCG
CGCTTCTGCTCCCCGAGCTCAATAAAAGAGCCCACAACCCCTCACTCGGCGCGCCAGTCCTCCGATTGAC
TGAGTCGCCCGGGTACCCGTGTATCCAATAAACCCTCTTGCAGTTGCATCCGACTTGTGGTCTCGCTGTT
CCTTGGGAGGGTCTCCTCTGAGTGATTGACTACCCGTCAGCGGGGGTCTTTCATTTGGGGGCTCGTCCGG
GATCGGGAGACCCCTGCCCAGGGACCACCGACCCACCACCGGGAGGTAAGCTGGCCAGCAACTTATCTGT
GTCTGTCCGATTGTCTAGTGTCTATGACTGATTTTATGCGCCTGCGTCGGTACTAGTTAGCTAACTAGCT
CTGTATCTGGCGGACCCGTGGTGGAACTGACGAGTTCGGAACACCCGGCCGCAACCCTGGGAGACGTCCC
AGGGACTTCGGGGGCCGTTTTTGTGGCCCGACCTGAGTCCAAAAATCCCGATCGTTTTGGACTCTTTGGT
GCACCCCCCTAATAGGAGGGATATGTGGTTCTGGTAGGAGACGAGAACCTAAAACAGTTCCCGCCTCCGT
CTGAATTTTTGCTTTCGGTTTGGGACCGAAGCCGCGCCGCGCGTCTTGTCTGCTGCAGCATCGTTCTGTG
TTGTCTCTGTCTGACTGTGTTTCTGTATTTGTCTGAAAATTAGGGCCAGACTGTTACCACTCCCTTAAGT
TTGACCTTAGGTCACTGGAAAGATGTCGAGCGGATCGCTCACAACCAGTCGGTAGATGTCAAGAAGAGAC
GTTGGGTTACCTTCTGCTCTGCAGAATGGCCAACCTTTAACGTCGGATGGCCGCGAGACGGCACCTTTAA
CCGAGACCTCATCACCCAGGTTAAGATCAAGGTCTTTTCACCTGGCCCGCATGGACACCCAGACCAGGTC
CCCTACATCGTGACCTGGGAAGCCTTGGCTTTTGACCCCCCTCCCTGGGTCAAGCCCTTTGTACACCCTA
AGCCTCCGCCTCCTCTTCCTCCATCCGCCCCGTCTCTCCCCCTTGAACCTCCTCGTTCGACCCCGCCTCG
ATCCTCCCTTTATCCAGCCCTCACTCCTTCTCTAGGCGCCCCCATATGGCCATATGAGATCTTATATGGG
GCACCCCCGCCCCTTGTAAACTTCCCTGACCCTGACATGACAAGAGTTACTAACAGCCCCTCTCTCCAAG
CTCACTTACAGGCTCTCTACTTAGTCCAGCACGAAGTCTGGAGACCTCTGGCGGCAGCCTACCAAGAACA
ACTGGACCGACCGGTGGTACCTCACCCTTACCGAGTCGGCGACACAGTGTGGGTCCGCCGACACCAGACT
AAGAACCTAGAACCTCGCTGGAAAGGACCTTACACAGTCCTGCTGACCACCCCCACCGCCCTCAAAGTAG
ACGGCATCGCAGCTTGGATACACGCCGCCCACGTGAAGGCTGCCGACCCCGGGGGTGGACCATCCTCTAG
ACTGCCGGATCTAGCTAGTTAATTAAGGATCCCAGTGTGGTGGTACGGGAATTCGTTTAGTGAACCGTCA
GAATTAACCATGGACTACAAAGACCATGACGGTGATTATAAAGATCATGACATCGATTACAAGGATGACG
ATGACAAGCTTGCGGCCGGCCGCGCCACCATGGGAAAACCTATTCCTAATCCTCTGCTGGGCCTGGATTC
TACCGGAGGCATGGCCCCTAAGAAAAAGCGGAAGGTGGACGGCGGAGTGGACCTGAGAACACTGGGATAT
TCTCAGCAGCAGCAGGAGAAGATCAAGCCCAAGGTGAGATCCACAGTGGCCCAGCACCACGAAGCCCTGG
TGGGACACGGATTTACACACGCCCACATTGTGGCCCTGTCTCAGCACCCTGCCGCCCTGGGAACAGTGGC
CGTGAAATATCAGGATATGATTGCCGCCCTGCCTGAGGCCACACACGAAGCCATTGTGGGAGTGGGAAAA
CAGTGGTCTGGAGCCAGAGCCCTGGAAGCCCTGCTGACAGTGGCCGGAGAACTGAGAGGACCTCCTCTGC
AGCTGGATACAGGACAGCTGCTGAAGATTGCCAAAAGGGGCGGAGTGACCGCGGTGGAAGCCGTGCACGC
CTGGAGAAATGCCCTGACAGGAGCCCCTCTGAACCTGACCCCCGAACAGGTGGTGGCCATTGCCAGCAAC
ATCGGCGGCAAGCAGGCCCTGGAAACCGTGCAGAGACTGCTGCCCGTGCTGTGCCAGGCCCATGGCCTGA
CACCTGAACAGGTGGTGGCTATCGCCTCTAACAACGGAGGAAAACAGGCTCTGGAAACAGTGCAGCGGCT
GCTGCCTGTGCTGTGTCAGGCTCACGGCTTGACTCCAGAACAGGTGGTGGCTATTGCTTCCAACAACGGG
GGGAAACAGGCCCTGGAAACTGTGCAGCGCCTGCTGCCAGTGCTGTGCCAGGCTCACGGACTGACCCCCG
AACAGGTGGTGGCCATTGCCAGCAACAACGGCGGCAAGCAGGCCCTGGAAACCGTGCAGAGACTGCTGCC
CGTGCTGTGCCAGGCCCATGGCCTGACACCTGAACAGGTGGTGGCTATCGCCTCTAACGGCGGAGGAAAA
CAGGCTCTGGAAACAGTGCAGCGGCTGCTGCCTGTGCTGTGTCAGGCTCACGGCTTGACTCCAGAACAGG
TGGTGGCTATTGCTTCCAACGGCGGGGGGAAACAGGCCCTGGAAACTGTGCAGCGCCTGCTGCCAGTGCT
GTGCCAGGCTCACGGGCTGACCCCCGAACAGGTGGTGGCCATTGCCAGCAACATCGGCGGCAAGCAGGCC
CTGGAAACCGTGCAGAGACTGCTGCCCGTGCTGTGCCAGGCCCATGGCCTGACACCTGAACAGGTGGTGG
CTATCGCCTCTAACAACGGAGGAAAACAGGCTCTGGAAACAGTGCAGCGGCTGCTGCCTGTGCTGTGTCA
GGCTCACGGCTTGACTCCAGAACAGGTGGTGGCTATTGCTTCCAACAACGGGGGGAAACAGGCCCTGGAA
ACTGTGCAGCGCCTGCTGCCAGTGCTGTGCCAGGCTCACGGCCTCACTCCCGAACAGGTGGTGGCCATTG
CCAGCAACAACGGCGGCAAGCAGGCCCTGGAAACCGTGCAGAGACTGCTGCCCGTGCTGTGCCAGGCCCA
TGGCCTGACACCTGAACAGGTGGTGGCTATCGCCTCTAACGGCGGAGGAAAACAGGCTCTGGAAACAGTG
CAGCGGCTGCTGCCTGTGCTGTGTCAGGCTCACGGCTTGACTCCAGAACAGGTGGTGGCTATTGCTTCCA
ACGGCGGGGGGAAACAGGCCCTGGAAACTGTGCAGCGCCTGCTGCCAGTGCTGTGCCAGGCTCACGGACT
GACCCCCGAACAGGTGGTGGCCATTGCCAGCAACATCGGCGGCAAGCAGGCCCTGGAAACCGTGCAGAGA
CTGCTGCCCGTGCTGTGCCAGGCCCATGGCCTGACACCTGAACAGGTGGTGGCTATCGCCTCTAACAACG
GAGGAAAACAAGCACTCGAGACAGTGCAGCGGCTGCTGCCTGTGCTGTGTCAGGCTCACGGCTTGACTCC
AGAACAGGTGGTGGCTATTGCTTCCAACAACGGGGGGAAACAGGCCCTGGAAACTGTGCAGCGCCTGCTG
CCAGTGCTGTGCCAGGCTCACGGGCTGACCCCCGAACAGGTGGTGGCCATTGCCAGCAACAACGGCGGCA
AGCAGGCCCTGGAAACCGTGCAGAGACTGCTGCCCGTGCTGTGCCAGGCCCATGGCCTGACACCTGAACA
GGTGGTGGCTATCGCCTCTAACGGCGGAGGAAAACAGGCTCTGGAAACAGTGCAGCGGCTGCTGCCTGTG
CTGTGTCAGGCTCACGGCTTGACTCCACAGCAGGTCGTGGCAATTGCTAGCAACGGCGGCGGACGGCCCG
CCCTGGAGAGCATTGTGGCCCAGCTGTCTAGACCTGATCCTGCCCTGGCCGCCCTGACAAATGATCACCT
GGTGGCCCTGGCCTGTCTGGGAGGCAGACCTGCCCTGGATGCCGTGAAAAAAGGACTGCCTCACGCCCCT
GCCCTGATCAAGAGAACAAATAGAAGAATCCCCGAGCGGACCTCTCACAGAGTGGCCGATCACGCCCAGG
TGGTGAGAGTGCTGGGATTTTTTCAGTGTCACTCTCACCCTGCCCAGGCCTTTGATGATGCCATGACACA
GTTTGGCATGAGCAGACACGGACTGCTGCAGCTGTTTAGAAGAGTGGGAGTGACAGAACTGGAGGCCAGA
TCCGGAACCCTGCCTCCTGCCTCTCAGAGATGGGATAGGATTCTGCAGGGTTCCCGTTTAATTCATCGAT
AGATCTGATATCGGTACCAGTCGACTCTAGAGGATCCCAATTCCAGCTGAGCGCCGGTCGCTACCATTAC
CAGTTGGTCTGGTGTCAAAAATAATAATAACCGGGCAGGCCATGTCTGCCCGTATTTCGCGTAAGGAAAT
CCATTATGTACTATTTAAACTCGAGCGGCCGCCAGCACAGTGGTCGATCGACCTGTGGAATGTGTGTCAG
TTAGGGTGTGGAAAGTCCCCAGGCTCCCCAGCAGGCAGAAGTATGCAAAGCATGCATCTCAATTAGTCAG
CAACCAGGTGTGGAAAGTCCCCAGGCTCCCCAGCAGGCAGAAGTATGCAAAGCATGCATCTCAATTAGTC
AGCAACCATAGTCCCGCCCCTAACTCCGCCCATCCCGCCCCTAACTCCGCCCAGTTCCGCCCATTCTCCG
CCCCATGGCTGACTAATTTTTTTTATTTATGCAGAGGCCGAGGCCGCCTCGGCCTCTGAGCTATTCCAGA
AGTAGTGAGGAGGCTTTTTTGGAGGCCTAGGCTTTTGCAAAAAGCTTCACGCTGCCGCAAGCACTCAGGG
CGCAAGGGCTGCTAAAGGAAGCGGAACACGTAGAAAGCCAGTCCGCAGAAACGGTGCTGACCCCGGATGA
ATGTCAGCTACTGGGCTATCTGGACAAGGGAAAACGCAAGCGCAAAGAGAAAGCAGGTAGCTTGCAGTGG
GCTTACATGGCGATAGCTAGACTGGGCGGTTTTATGGACAGCAAGCGAACCGGAATTGCCAGCTGGGGCG
CCCTCTGGTAAGGTTGGGAAGCCCTGCAAAGTAAACTGGATGGCTTTCTTGCCGCCAAGGATCTGATGGC
GCAGGGGATCAAGATCTGATCAAGAGACAGGATGAGGATCGTTTCGCATGATTGAACAAGATGGATTGCA
CGCAGGTTCTCCGGCCGCTTGGGTGGAGAGGCTATTCGGCTATGACTGGGCACAACAGACAATCGGCTGC
TCTGATGCCGCCGTGTTCCGGCTGTCAGCGCAGGGGCGCCCGGTTCTTTTTGTCAAGACCGACCTGTCCG
GTGCCCTGAATGAACTGCAGGACGAGGCAGCGCGGCTATCGTGGCTGGCCACGACGGGCGTTCCTTGCGC
AGCTGTGCTCGACGTTGTCACTGAAGCGGGAAGGGACTGGCTGCTATTGGGCGAAGTGCCGGGGCAGGAT
CTCCTGTCATCTCACCTTGCTCCTGCCGAGAAAGTATCCATCATGGCTGATGCAATGCGGCGGCTGCATA
CGCTTGATCCGGCTACCTGCCCATTCGACCACCAAGCGAAACATCGCATCGAGCGAGCACGTACTCGGAT
GGAAGCCGGTCTTGTCGATCAGGATGATCTGGACGAAGAGCATCAGGGGCTCGCGCCAGCCGAACTGTTC
GCCAGGCTCAAGGCGCGCATGCCCGACGGCGAGGATCTCGTCGTGACCCATGGCGATGCCTGCTTGCCGA
ATATCATGGTGGAAAATGGCCGCTTTTCTGGATTCATCGACTGTGGCCGGCTGGGTGTGGCGGACCGCTA
TCAGGACATAGCGTTGGCTACCCGTGATATTGCTGAAGAGCTTGGCGGCGAATGGGCTGACCGCTTCCTC
GTGCTTTACGGTATCGCCGCTCCCGATTCGCAGCGCATCGCCTTCTATCGCCTTCTTGACGAGTTCTTCT
GAGCGGGACTCTGGGGTTCGCATCGTCGACGATAAAATAAAAGATTTTATTTAGTCTCCAGAAAAAGGGG
GGAATGAAAGACCCCACCTGTAGGTTTGGCAAGCTAGCTTAAGTAACGCCATTTTGGAAGGCATGGAAAA
ATACATAACTGAGAATAGAGAAGTTCAGATCAAGGTCAGGAACAGATGGAACAGCTGAATATGGGCCAAA
CAGGATATCTGTGGTAAGCAGTTCCTGCCCCGGCTCAGGGCCAAGAACAGATGGAACAGCTGAATATGGG
CCAAACAGGATATCTGTGGTAAGCAGTTCCTGCCCCGGCTCAGGGCCAAGAACAGATGGTCCCCAGATGC
GGTCCAGCCCTCAGCAGTTTCTAGAGAACCATCAGATGTTTCCAGGGTGCCCCAAGGACCTGAAATGACC
CTGTGCCTTATTTGAACTAACCAATCAGTTCGCTTCTCGCTTCTGTTCGCGCGCTTCTGCTCCCCGAGCT
CAATAAAAGAGCCCACAACCCCTCACTCGGGGCGCCAGTCCTCCGATTGACTGAGTCGCCCGGGTACCCG
TGTATCCAATAAACCCTCTTGCAGTTGCATCCGACTTGTGGTCTCGCTGTTCCTTGGGAGGGTCTCCTCT
GAGTGATTGACTACCCGTCAGCGGGGGTCTTTCATTCTGCATTAATGAATCGGCCAACGCGCGGGGAGAG
GCGGTTTGCGTATTGGGCGCTCTTCCGCTTCCTCGCTCACTGACTCGCTGCGCTCGGTCGTTCGGCTGCG
GCGAGCGGTATCAGCTCACTCAAAGGCGGTAATACGGTTATCCACAGAATCAGGGGATAACGCAGGAAAG
AACATGTGAGCAAAAGGCCAGCAAAAGGCCAGGAACCGTAAAAAGGCCGCGTTGCTGGCGTTTTTCCATA
GGCTCCGCCCCCCTGACGAGCATCACAAAAATCGACGCTCAAGTCAGAGGTGGCGAAACCCGACAGGACT
ATAAAGATACCAGGCGTTTCCCCCTGGAAGCTCCCTCGTGCGCTCTCCTGTTCCGACCCTGCCGCTTACC
GGATACCTGTCCGCCTTTCTCCCTTCGGGAAGCGTGGCGCTTTCTCATAGCTCACGCTGTAGGTATCTCA
GTTCGGTGTAGGTCGTTCGCTCCAAGCTGGGCTGTGTGCACGAACCCCCCGTTCAGCCCGACCGCTGCGC
CTTATCCGGTAACTATCGTCTTGAGTCCAACCCGGTAAGACACGACTTATCGCCACTGGCAGCAGCCACT
GGTAACAGGATTAGCAGAGCGAGGTATGTAGGCGGTGCTACAGAGTTCTTGAAGTGGTGGCCTAACTACG
GCTACACTAGAAGGACAGTATTTGGTATCTGCGCTCTGCTGAAGCCAGTTACCTTCGGAAAAAGAGTTGG
TAGCTCTTGATCCGGCAAACAAACCACCGCTGGTAGCGGTGGTTTTTTTGTTTGCAAGCAGCAGATTACG
CGCAGAAAAAAAGGATCTCAAGAAGATCCTTTGATCTTTTCTACGGGGTCTGACGCTCAGTGGAACGAAA
ACTCACGTTAAGGGATTTTGGTCATGAGATTATCAAAAAGGATCTTCACCTAGATCCTTTTGCGGCCGGC
CGCAAATCAATCTAAAGTATATATGAGTAAACTTGGTCTGACAGTTACCAATGCTTAATCAGTGAGGCAC
CTATCTCAGCGATCTGTCTATTTCGTTCATCCATAGTTGCCTGACTCCCCGTCGTGTAGATAACTACGAT
ACGGGAGGGCTTACCATCTGGCCCCAGTGCTGCAATGATACCGCGAGACCCACGCTCACCGGCTCCAGAT
TTATCAGCAATAAACCAGCCAGCCGGAAGGGCCGAGCGCAGAAGTGGTCCTGCAACTTTATCCGCCTCCA
TCCAGTCTATTAATTGTTGCCGGGAAGCTAGAGTAAGTAGTTCGCCAGTTAATAGTTTGCGCAACGTTGT
TGCCATTGCTACAGGCATCGTGGTGTCACGCTCGTCGTTTGGTATGGCTTCATTCAGCTCCGGTTCCCAA
CGATCAAGGCGAGTTACATGATCCCCCATGTTGTGCAAAAAAGCGGTTAGCTCCTTCGGTCCTCCGATCG
TTGTCAGAAGTAAGTTGGCCGCAGTGTTATCACTCATGGTTATGGCAGCACTGCATAATTCTCTTACTGT
CATGCCATCCGTAAGATGCTTTTCTGTGACTGGTGAGTACTCAACCAAGTCATTCTGAGAATAGTGTATG
CGGCGACCGAGTTGCTCTTGCCCGGCGTCAATACGGGATAATACCGCGCCACATAGCAGAACTTTAAAAG
TGCTCATCATTGGAAAACGTTCTTCGGGGCGAAAACTCTCAAGGATCTTACCGCTGTTGAGATCCAGTTC
GATGTAACCCACTCGTGCACCCAACTGATCTTCAGCATCTTTTACTTTCACCAGCGTTTCTGGGTGAGCA
AAAACAGGAAGGCAAAATGCCGCAAAAAAGGGAATAAGGGCGACACGGAAATGTTGAATACTCATACTCT
TCCTTTTTCAATATTATTGAAGCATTTATCAGGGTTATTGTCTCATGAGCGGATACATATTTGAATGTAT
TTAGAAAAATAAACAAATAGGGGTTCCGCGCACATTTC
Features (pLannotate 1.2.2; 18 found; start..end, strand, type, name):
     22..615     +  LTR            LTR: long terminal repeat from Moloney murine leukemia virus
    678..877     +  misc_feature   MMLV Ψ: packaging signal of Moloney murine leukemia virus (MMLV)
    929..1017    +  misc_feature   MESV Ψ (fragment): packaging signal of murine embryonic stem cell virus
   1094..1510    +  CDS            gag (truncated): truncated Moloney murine leukemia virus (MMLV) gag gene lacking the start codon
   1520..1894    +  misc_feature   pol region: Moloney murine leukemia virus (MMLV) pol region containing the splice acceptor site
   1943..1962    +  promoter       tight TRE promoter (fragment): Tet-responsive promoter PTight, consisting of seven tet operator sequences followed by the minimal CMV promoter
   1973..2038    +  CDS            3xFLAG: three tandem FLAG® epitope tags, followed by an enterokinase cleavage site
   2147..4744    +  CDS            avrBs3 (fragment): AVRB3_XANEU - Experimental evidence at protein level: Swiss-Prot protein existence level 1. Avirulence protein. Acts as a transcription factor in C.annuum plants. In susceptible plants lacking the Bs3 resistance gene induces expression of a number of genes, including genes homologous to a family of auxin-induced genes, alpha-expansin genes, pectate lyase, anthocyanidin glucoside rhamnosyl transferase and at least one transcription factor, UPA20. Their expression leads to plant hypertrophy in mesophyll cells, probably mainly mediated by UPA20 (PubMed:17962565). In resistant plants induces the h
   4780..4798    -  misc_feature   MCS (fragment): pUC18/19 multiple cloning site
   4962..5291    +  promoter       SV40 promoter: SV40 enhancer and early promoter
   5293..5616    +  CDS            tnpA (fragment): TN5P_ECOLX - Also known as tnp. Experimental evidence at protein level: Swiss-Prot protein existence level 1. Mediates transposition of transposon Tn5 by a 'cut and paste' mechanism. First, the monomeric transposase binds the 19 bp inverted DNA repeats flanking the transposon. Then, dimerization of the DNA- bound transposase creates a synaptic DNA complex. After nicking of the first DNA strand, excision of the transposon proceeds through a series of intermediates. The transposase then mediates the insertion of the transposon at a new site by strand transfer. The activity of the wild- type tran
   5648..6439    +  CDS            neo: KKA2_KLEPN - Also known as kan, nptII. Experimental evidence at protein level: Swiss-Prot protein existence level 1. Resistance to kanamycin, neomycin, paromomycin, ribostamycin, butirosin and gentamicin B. From Klebsiella pneumoniae.
   6513..6634    +  LTR            3' LTR (ΔU3) (fragment): self-inactivating 3' long terminal repeat (LTR) from Moloney murine leukemia virus
   6635..7104    +  LTR            LTR: long terminal repeat from Moloney murine leukemia virus
   7107..7160    -  CDS            lacI (fragment): lac repressor; lacI; The lac repressor binds to the lac operator to inhibit transcription in E. coli. This inhibition can be relieved by adding lactose or isopropyl-β-D-thiogalactopyranoside (IPTG).
   7343..7931    -  rep_origin     ori: high-copy-number ColE1/pMB1/pBR322/pUC origin of replication
   8095..8955    -  CDS            AmpR: β-lactamase; bla; confers resistance to ampicillin, carbenicillin, and related antibiotics
   8956..9060    -  promoter       AmpR promoter: bla
