[The description below was written by a language model from this plasmid's Addgene catalogue record and pLannotate feature annotations shown in this document.]
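Description:
3xFN-Tel-TAL/pMXs-neo is a Moloney murine leukemia virus-based retroviral expression vector, built on the pMXs-neo backbone, that delivers an epitope-tagged, engineered TAL DNA-binding protein into mammalian cells. The total size is about 9.1 kb, of which the synthetic insert accounts for roughly 2.8 kb. In bacteria the plasmid is maintained through a ColE1/pUC-type origin and selected with ampicillin via the β-lactamase gene. The catalogue lists it as low copy despite the origin annotation.

The viral portion runs from a 5′ MMLV LTR through the Ψ packaging signal, a truncated gag segment lacking its start codon and a pol region carrying the splice acceptor, and ends at a 3′ LTR. These elements allow the transcript to be packaged in a retroviral packaging cell line and integrated into target cells. The 5′ LTR serves as the promoter for the insert, which encodes an N-terminal 3xFLAG tag, a V5 tag and a nuclear localization signal. These are fused to a TAL repeat array (annotated by homology to the Xanthomonas AvrBs3 effector) designed to recognize the telomere repeat. The insert was placed at an EcoRI site that was destroyed during cloning. Downstream, an SV40 enhancer/early promoter drives the neomycin phosphotransferase gene, so that transduced cells can be selected with G418. The short Tn5 transposase hit before neo, like the TRE, MCS and lacI fragment annotations, is probably residual or incidental sequence rather than a functional part.

The construct was made for engineered DNA-binding molecule-mediated chromatin immunoprecipitation (enChIP). The tagged TAL protein binds telomeric repeats in stably transduced cells, and the 3xFLAG epitope then allows pull-down of telomeric chromatin to identify associated molecules.
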