Addgene plasmid #63591: 3xFN-Tel-TAL/pMXs-neo
Purpose: Expresses a 3xFLAG-tagged TAL protein recognizing a telomere repeat. A retroviral expression vector with the neomycin resistance gene.
Depositing lab: Hodaka Fujii. Depositing organization: The University of Osaka. Publication: Identification of telomere-associated molecules by engineered DNA-binding molecule-mediated chromatin immunoprecipitation (enChIP). Fujita T, Asano Y, Ohtsuka J, Takada Y, Saito K, Ohki R, Fujii H. Sci Rep. 2013 Nov 8;3:3171. doi: 10.1038/srep03171. PubMed 24201379.
Backbone
  Vector backbone: pMXs-neo
  Backbone manufacturer: Hodaka Fujii
  Backbone size w/o insert (bp): 6271
  Total vector size (bp): 9064
  Vector type: Mammalian Expression, Retroviral, TALEN
  Selectable markers: Neomycin (select with G418)
Growth in bacteria
  Bacterial resistance: Ampicillin, 100 μg/mL
  Growth temperature: 30°C
  Growth strain: NEB Stable
  Copy number: Low Copy
Gene/Insert
  Gene/Insert name: 3xFVN-Tel-TAL (alt name: 3xFLAG-tag, V5-tag, NLS, Telomere-TAL)
  Species: Synthetic
  Insert size (bp): 2793
  Promoter: LTR
  Tag / fusion protein: 3xFLAG-tag (N terminal on insert); V5-tag (N terminal on insert); nuclear localization signal (N terminal on insert)
  Cloning method: Restriction Enzyme; 5′ cloning site EcoR I (destroyed during cloning); 3′ cloning site EcoR I (destroyed during cloning)
  Sequencing primers: 5′ ggtggaccatcctctagact; 3′ tggggactttccacaccctaactgacacacat
Terms and licenses: Academic/Nonprofit Terms; Industry Terms: Not Available to Industry
How to cite: 3xFN-Tel-TAL/pMXs-neo was a gift from Hodaka Fujii (Addgene plasmid # 63591 ; http://n2t.net/addgene:63591 ; RRID:Addgene_63591)
