>Addgene plasmid #63591 | 3xFN-Tel-TAL/pMXs-neo | addgene partial sequence | sequence record 108367 | LZRS-MS-Sense 5'-TAGAACCTCGCTGGAAAGGACC-3'
CCCCACCGCCCTCAAAGTAGACGGCATCGCAGCTTGGATACACGCCGCCCACGTGAAGGCTGCCGACCCC
GGGGGTGGACCATCCTCTAGACTGCCGGATCTAGCTAGTTAATTAAGGATCCCAGTGTGGTGGTACGGGA
ATTCGTTTAGTGAACCGTCAGAATTAACCATGGACTACAAAGACCATGACGGTGATTATAAAGATCATGA
CATCGATTACAAGGATGACGATGACAAGCTTGCGGCCGGCCGCGCCACCATGGGAAAACCTATTCCTAAT
CCTCTGCTGGGCCTGGATTCTACCGGAGGCATGGCCCCTAAGAAAAAGCGGAAGGTGGACGGCGGAGTGG
ACCTGAGAACACTGGGATATTCTCAGCAGCAGCAGGAGAAGATCAAGCCCAAGGTGAGATCCACAGTGGC
CCAGCACCACGAAGCCCTGGTGGGACACGGATTTACACACGCCCACATTGTGGCCCTGTCTCAGCACCCT
GCCGCCCTGGGAACAGTGGCCGTGAAATATCAGGATATGATTGCCGCCCTGCCTGAGGCCACACACGAAG
CCATTGTGGGAGTGGGAAAACAGTGGTCTGGAGCCAGAGCCCTGGAAGCCCTGCTGACAGTGGCCGGAGA
ACTGAGAGGACCTCCTCTGCAGCTGGATACAGGACAGCTGCTGAAGATTGCCAAAAGGGGCGGAGTGACC
GCGGTGGAAGCCGTGCACGCCTGGAGAAATGCCCTGACAGGAGCCCCTCTGAACCTGACCCCCGAACAGG
TGGTGGCCATTGCCAGCAACATCGGCGGCAAGCAGGCCCTGGAAACCGTGCAGAGACTGCTGCCCGTGCT
G
