>Addgene plasmid #63591 | 3xFN-Tel-TAL/pMXs-neo | addgene partial sequence | sequence record 108368 | MyoD-E120_3 5'-GGACTTTCCACACCCTAACTGACAC-3'
TCGACCACTGTGCTGGCGGCCGCTCGAGTTTAAATAGTACATAATGGATTTCCTTACGCGAAATACGGGC
AGACATGGCCTGCCCGGTTATTATTATTTTTGACACCAGACCAACTGGTAATGGTAGCGACCGGCGCTCA
GCTGGAATTGGGATCCTCTAGAGTCGACTGGTACCGATATCAGATCTATCGATGAATTAAACGGGAACCC
TGCAGAATCCTATCCCATCTCTGAGAGGCAGGAGGCAGGGTTCCGGATCTGGCCTCCAGTTCTGTCACTC
CCACTCTTCTAAACAGCTGCAGCAGTCCGTGTCTGCTCATGCCAAACTGTGTCATGGCATCATCAAAGGC
CTGGGCAGGGTGAGAGTGACACTGAAAAAATCCCAGCACTCTCACCACCTGGGCGTGATCGGCCACTCTG
TGAGAGGTCCGCTCGGGGATTCTTCTATTTGTTCTCTTGATCAGGGCAGGGGCGTGAGGCAGTCCTTTTT
TCACGGCATCCAGGGCAGGTCTGCCTCCCAGACAGGCCAGGGCCACCAGGTGATCATTTGTCAGGGCGGC
CAGGGCAGGATCAGGTCTAGACAGCTGGGCCACAATGCTCTCCAGGGCGGGCCGTCCGCCGCCGTTGCTA
GCAATTGCCACGACCTGCTGTGGAGTCAAGCCGTGAGCCTGACACAGCACAGGCAGCAGCCGCTGCACTG
TTTCCAGAGCCTGTTTTCCTCCGCCGTTAGAGGCGATAGCCACCACCTGTTCAGGTGTCAGGCCATGGGC
CTGGCACAGCACGGGCAGCAGTCTCTGCACGGTTTCCAGGGCCTGCTTGCCGCCGTTGTTGCTGGCAATG
GCCACCACCTGTTCGGGGGTCAGCCCGTGAGCCTGGCACAGCACTGGCAGCAGGCGCTGCACAGTTTCCA
GGGCCTGTTTCCCCCCGTTGTTGGAAGCAATAGCCACCACCTGTTCTGGAGTCAAGCCGTGAGCCTGACA
CAGCACAGGCAGCAGCCGCTGCACTGTCTCGAGTG
