>Addgene plasmid #63591 | 3xFN-Tel-TAL/pMXs-neo | addgene partial sequence | sequence record 108369 | teltal1 5'-TGCAGCTGGATACAGGACAG-3'
GGGCGGAGTGACCGCGGTGGAAGCCGTGCACGCCTGGAGAAATGCCCTGACAGGAGCCCCTCTGAACCTG
ACCCCCGAACAGGTGGTGGCCATTGCCAGCAACATCGGCGGCAAGCAGGCCCTGGAAACCGTGCAGAGAC
TGCTGCCCGTGCTGTGCCAGGCCCATGGCCTGACACCTGAACAGGTGGTGGCTATCGCCTCTAACAACGG
AGGAAAACAGGCTCTGGAAACAGTGCAGCGGCTGCTGCCTGTGCTGTGTCAGGCTCACGGCTTGACTCCA
GAACAGGTGGTGGCTATTGCTTCCAACAACGGGGGGAAACAGGCCCTGGAAACTGTGCAGCGCCTGCTGC
CAGTGCTGTGCCAGGCTCACGGACTGACCCCCGAACAGGTGGTGGCCATTGCCAGCAACAACGGCGGCAA
GCAGGCCCTGGAAACCGTGCAGAGACTGCTGCCCGTGCTGTGCCAGGCCCATGGCCTGACACCTGAACAG
GTGGTGGCTATCGCCTCTAACGGCGGAGGAAAACAGGCTCTGGAAACAGTGCAGCGGCTGCTGCCTGTGC
TGTGTCAGGCTCACGGCTTGACTCCAGAACAGGTGGTGGCTATTGCTTCCAACGGCGGGGGGAAACAGGC
CCTGGAAACTGTGCAGCGCCTGCTGCCAGTGCTGTGCCAGGCTCACGGGCTGACCCCCGAACAGGTGGTG
GCCATTGCCAGCAACATCGGCGGCAAGCAGGCCCTGGAAACCGTGCAGAGACTGCTGCCCGTGCTGTGCC
AGGCCCATGGCCTGACACCTGAACAGGTGGTGGCTATCGCCTCTAACAACGGAGGAAAACAGGCTCTGGA
AACAGTGCAGCGGCTGCTGCCTGTGCTGTGTCAGGCTCA
