>Addgene plasmid #63591 | 3xFN-Tel-TAL/pMXs-neo | addgene partial sequence | sequence record 108370 | teltal2 5'-AATCCCAGCACTCTCACCAC-3'
TCTGTGAGAGGTCCGCTCGGGGATTCTTCTATTTGTTCTCTTGATCAGGGCAGGGGCGTGAGGCAGTCCT
TTTTTCACGGCATCCAGGGCAGGTCTGCCTCCCAGACAGGCCAGGGCCACCAGGTGATCATTTGTCAGGG
CGGCCAGGGCAGGATCAGGTCTAGACAGCTGGGCCACAATGCTCTCCAGGGCGGGCCGTCCGCCGCCGTT
GCTAGCAATTGCCACGACCTGCTGTGGAGTCAAGCCGTGAGCCTGACACAGCACAGGCAGCAGCCGCTGC
ACTGTTTCCAGAGCCTGTTTTCCTCCGCCGTTAGAGGCGATAGCCACCACCTGTTCAGGTGTCAGGCCAT
GGGCCTGGCACAGCACGGGCAGCAGTCTCTGCACGGTTTCCAGGGCCTGCTTGCCGCCGTTGTTGCTGGC
AATGGCCACCACCTGTTCGGGGGTCAGCCCGTGAGCCTGGCACAGCACTGGCAGCAGGCGCTGCACAGTT
TCCAGGGCCTGTTTCCCCCCGTTGTTGGAAGCAATAGCCACCACCTGTTCTGGAGTCAAGCCGTGAGCCT
GACACAGCACAGGCAGCAGCCGCTGCACTGTCTCGAGTGCTTGTTTTCCTCCGTTGTTAGAGGCGATAGC
CACCACCTGTTCAGGTGTCAGGCCATGGGCCTGGCACAGCACGGGCAGCAGTCTCTGCACGGTTTCCAGG
GCCTGCTTGCCGCCGATGTTGCTGGCAATGGCCACCACCTGTTCGGGGGTCAGTCCGTGAGCCTGGCACA
GCACTGGCAGCAGGCGCTGCACAGTTTCCAGGGCCTGTTTCCCCCCGCCGTTGGAAGCAATAGCCACCAC
CTGTTCTGGAGTCAAGCCGTGAGCCTGACACAGCACAGGCAGCAGCCGCTGCACTGTTTCCAGAGCCTGT
TTTCCTCCGCCGTTAGAGGCGATAGCCACCACCTGTTCAGGTGTCAGGCCATGGGCCTGGCACAGCACGG
GCAGCAGTCTCTGCACGGTTT
