>Addgene plasmid #63591 | 3xFN-Tel-TAL/pMXs-neo | addgene partial sequence | sequence record 135692 | pMX-L3205 5'-CCCTTTTTCTGGAGACTAAATAAA-3'
TCGTCGACGATGCGAACCCCAGAGTCCCGCTCAGAAGAACTCGTCAAGAAGGCGATAGAAGGCGATGCGC
TGCGAATCGGGAGCGGCGATACCGTAAAGCACGAGGAAGCGGTCAGCCCATTCGCCGCCAAGCTCTTCAG
CAATATCACGGGTAGCCAACGCTATGTCCTGATAGCGGTCCGCCACACCCAGCCGGCCACAGTCGATGAA
TCCAGAAAAGCGGCCATTTTCCACCATGATATTCGGCAAGCAGGCATCGCCATGGGTCACGACGAGATCC
TCGCCGTCGGGCATGCGCGCCTTGAGCCTGGCGAACAGTTCGGCTGGCGCGAGCCCCTGATGCTCTTCGT
CCAGATCATCCTGATCGACAAGACCGGCTTCCATCCGAGTACGTGCTCGCTCGATGCGATGTTTCGCTTG
GTGGTCGAATGGGCAGGTAGCCGGATCAAGCGTATGCAGCCGCCGCATTGCATCAGCCATGATGGATACT
TTCTCGGCAGGAGCAAGGTGAGATGACAGGAGATCCTGCCCCGGCACTTCGCCCAATAGCAGCCAGTCCC
TTCCCGCTTCAGTGACAACGTCGAGCACAGCTGCGCAAGGAACGCCCGTCGTGGCCAGCCACGATAGCCG
CGCTGCCTCGTCCTGCAGTTCATTCAGGGCACCGGACAGGTCGGTCTTGACAAAAAGAACCGGGCGCCCC
TGCGCTGACAGCCGGAACACGGCGGCATCAGAGCAGCCGATTGTCTGTTGTGCCCAGTCATAGCCGAATA
GCCTCTCCACCCAAGCGGCCGGAGAACCTGCGTGCAATCCATCTTGTTCAATCATGCGAAACGATCCTCA
TCCTGTCTCTTGATCAGATCTTGATCCCCTGCGCCATCAGATCCTTGGCGGCAAGAAAGCCATCCAGTTT
ACTTTGCAGGGCTTCCCAACCTTACCAGAGGGCGCCCCAGCTGGCAATTCCGGTTCGCTTGCTGTCCATA
AAACCGCCCAGTCTAGCTATCGCCATGTAAGCCCACTGCAAGCTACCTGCTTTCTCTTTGCGCTTGCGTT
TTCCCTTGTCCAGATAGCC
