>Addgene plasmid #63591 | 3xFN-Tel-TAL/pMXs-neo | addgene partial sequence | sequence record 135693 | pMX-S1811 5'-GACGGCATCGCAGCTTGGATACAC-3'
AGGCTGCCGACCCCGGGGGTGGACCATCCTCTAGACTGCCGGATCTAGCTAGTTAATTAAGGATCCCAGT
GTGGTGGTACGGGAATTCGTTTAGTGAACCGTCAGAATTAACCATGGACTACAAAGACCATGACGGTGAT
TATAAAGATCATGACATCGATTACAAGGATGACGATGACAAGCTTGCGGCCGGCCGCGCCACCATGGGAA
AACCTATTCCTAATCCTCTGCTGGGCCTGGATTCTACCGGAGGCATGGCCCCTAAGAAAAAGCGGAAGGT
GGACGGCGGAGTGGACCTGAGAACACTGGGATATTCTCAGCAGCAGCAGGAGAAGATCAAGCCCAAGGTG
AGATCCACAGTGGCCCAGCACCACGAAGCCCTGGTGGGACACGGATTTACACACGCCCACATTGTGGCCC
TGTCTCAGCACCCTGCCGCCCTGGGAACAGTGGCCGTGAAATATCAGGATATGATTGCCGCCCTGCCTGA
GGCCACACACGAAGCCATTGTGGGAGTGGGAAAACAGTGGTCTGGAGCCAGAGCCCTGGAAGCCCTGCTG
ACAGTGGCCGGAGAACTGAGAGGACCTCCTCTGCAGCTGGATACAGGACAGCTGCTGAAGATTGCCAAAA
GGGGCGGAGTGACCGCGGTGGAAGCCGTGCACGCCTGGAGAAATGCCCTGACAGGAGCCCCTCTGAACCT
GACCCCCGAACAGGTGGTGGCCATTGCCAGCAACATCGGCGGCAAGCAGGCCCTGGAAACCGTGCAGAGA
CTGCTGCCCGTGCTGTGCCAGGCCCATGGCCTGACACCTGAACAGGTGGTGGCTATCGCCTCTAACAACG
GAGGAAAACAGGCTCTGGAAACAGTGCAGCGGCTGCTGCCTGTGCTGTGTCAGGCTCACGGCTTGACTCC
AGAACAGGTGGTGGCTATTGCTTCCAACAACGGGGGGAAACAGGCCCTGGAAACTGTGCAGCGCCTGCTG
CCAGTGCTGTGCCAGGCTCACGGACTGACCCCCGAACAGGTGGTGGCCATTGCCAGCAACAACGGCGGCA
AGCAG
